Addgene plasmid #219199: SFFV-HOXB3-Brd 256
Purpose: Transcription factor HOXB3 with a specific barcode assigned.
Depositing lab: Filipe Pereira. Depositing organization: Center for Neuroscience and Cell Biology, University of Coimbra. Publication: A combinatorial transcription factor screening platform for immune cell reprogramming. Kurochkin I, Altman AR, Caiado I, Pertiga-Cabral D, Halitzki E, Minaeva M, Zimmermannova O, Henriques-Oliveira L, Klein D, Nair M, Oliveira D, Cajal LR, Knittel R, Feick C, Ringner M, Martin M, Cirovic B, Pires CF, Rosa FF, Sitnicka E, Theis FJ, Pereira CF. Cell Syst. 2026 Jan 21;17(1):101457. doi: 10.1016/j.cels.2025.101457. Epub 2026 Jan 14. PubMed 41539305.
Backbone
  Vector backbone: SFFV-MCS
  Backbone size w/o insert (bp): 6638
  Vector type: Lentiviral
Growth in bacteria
  Bacterial resistance: Ampicillin, 100 μg/mL
  Growth temperature: 37°C
  Growth strain: NEB Stable
  Copy number: High Copy
Gene/Insert
  Gene/Insert name: HOXB3
  Species: H. sapiens (human)
  Insert size (bp): 1296
  Entrez Gene: HOXB3 (a.k.a. HOX2, HOX2G, Hox-2.7)
  Promoter: The spleen focus-forming virus (SFFV) promoter
  Cloning method: Restriction Enzyme; 5′ cloning site Bsp119I (not destroyed); 3′ cloning site BstHI (not destroyed)
Terms and licenses: Academic/Nonprofit Terms; Industry Terms: Not Available to Industry
Depositor comments: Barcode sequence cloned into XbaI restriction site. Design of plasmid is as follows: SFFV-[TF sequence]-WPRE-[Barcode sequence].
How to cite: SFFV-HOXB3-Brd 256 was a gift from Filipe Pereira (Addgene plasmid # 219199 ; http://n2t.net/addgene:219199 ; RRID:Addgene_219199)
