[The description below was written by a language model from this plasmid's Addgene catalogue record and pLannotate feature annotations shown in this document.]
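Description:
SFFV-HOXB3-Brd 256 is a lentiviral expression plasmid built on the SFFV-MCS backbone that carries the human homeobox transcription factor HOXB3 together with a construct-specific DNA barcode. It is propagated in E. coli through a high-copy ColE1/pUC-type origin with ampicillin selection (AmpR). The bacterial portion also retains pBluescript-derived remnants: an f1 origin, lacZα and lac promoter/operator fragments, and T7 and T3 promoters. The full sequenced record is 7,934 nt, which matches the stated backbone plus the roughly 1.3 kb insert.

The viral cassette has a third-generation, self-inactivating layout. An RSV promoter drives a truncated HIV-1 5' LTR, followed by the Ψ packaging signal with a gag fragment, the Rev response element for Rev-dependent nuclear export of the genomic RNA, and the cPPT/CTS. At the other end sit a ΔU3 3' LTR that disables LTR promoter activity after integration, an SV40 poly(A) signal and SV40 origin sequence. Between the LTRs, the spleen focus-forming virus (SFFV) promoter drives the HOXB3 coding sequence, which was cloned between flanking multiple cloning site fragments. A WPRE lies downstream to enhance transcript stability and expression. According to the depositor, the barcode was inserted at an XbaI site after the WPRE, giving the order SFFV–TF–WPRE–barcode. The barcode is not annotated in the feature table, but this position would place it within the integrated provirus and the 3' portion of the transcript. No mammalian selection marker or fluorescent reporter is annotated.

The plasmid belongs to a barcoded transcription factor collection for combinatorial screening in immune cell reprogramming. There, the barcode presumably identifies which factors were delivered to a given cell.
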