Features (pLannotate 1.2.2; 29 found; start..end, strand, type, name):
     94..112     -  promoter       T7 promoter: promoter for bacteriophage T7 RNA polymerase
    120..275     +  CDS            lacZα (fragment): LacZα fragment of β-galactosidase; lacZ fragment
    280..708     +  rep_origin     f1 ori (sequence partly withheld): f1 bacteriophage origin of replication; arrow indicates direction of (+) strand synthesis
    761..865     +  promoter       AmpR promoter: bla
    866..1726    +  CDS            AmpR: β-lactamase; bla; confers resistance to ampicillin, carbenicillin, and related antibiotics
   1897..2485    +  rep_origin     ori: high-copy-number ColE1/pMB1/pBR322/pUC origin of replication
   2668..2760    +  CDS            lacI (fragment): lac repressor; lacI; The lac repressor binds to the lac operator to inhibit transcription in E. coli. This inhibition can be relieved by adding lactose or isopropyl-β-D-thiogalactopyranoside (IPTG).
   2773..2794    +  protein_bind   CAP binding site: CAP binding activates transcription in the presence of cAMP. E. coli catabolite activator protein
   2809..2839    +  promoter       lac promoter: promoter for the E. coli lac operon
   2847..2863    +  protein_bind   lac operator: The lac repressor binds to the lac operator to inhibit transcription in E. coli. This inhibition can be relieved by adding lactose or isopropyl-β-D-thiogalactopyranoside (IPTG). lac repressor encoded by lacI
   2908..2926    +  promoter       T3 promoter: promoter for bacteriophage T3 RNA polymerase
   2954..3180    +  promoter       RSV promoter: Rous sarcoma virus enhancer/promoter
   3181..3361    +  LTR            5' LTR (truncated): truncated 5' long terminal repeat (LTR) from HIV-1
   3408..3533    +  misc_feature   HIV-1 Ψ: packaging signal of human immunodeficiency virus type 1
   3517..3880    +  CDS            HIV-1 gag (fragment): gag protein from human immunodeficiency virus 1; gag
   4026..4259    +  misc_feature   RRE: The Rev response element (RRE) of HIV-1 allows for Rev-dependent mRNA export from the nucleus to the cytoplasm.
   4636..4736    +  CDS            Rev (fragment): human immunodeficiency virus 1 (HIV-1) Rev protein; rev; enhances nuclear export of unspliced and incompletely spliced viral mRNAs
   4755..4872    +  misc_feature   cPPT/CTS: central polypurine tract and central termination sequence of HIV-1
   4906..5307    +  promoter       SFFV promoter: spleen focus-forming virus long terminal repeat (LTR) promoter
   5317..5340    +  misc_feature   MCS (fragment): pBluescript multiple cloning site
   5365..6657    +  CDS            HOXB3: HXB3_HUMAN - Also known as HOX2G. Experimental evidence at transcript level: Swiss-Prot protein existence level 2. Sequence-specific transcription factor which is part of a developmental regulatory system that provides cells with specific positional identities on the anterior-posterior axis. From Homo sapiens (Human).
   6668..6693    +  misc_feature   MCS (fragment): pBluescript multiple cloning site
   6693..6752    +  CDS            S (fragment): HBSAG_WHV6 - Experimental evidence at transcript level: Swiss-Prot protein existence level 2. The middle envelope protein plays an important role in the budding of the virion. It is involved in the induction of budding in a nucleocapsid independent way. In this process the majority of envelope proteins bud to form subviral lipoprotein particles of 22 nm of diameter that do not contain a nucleocapsid (By similarity). From Woodchuck hepatitis B virus (isolate w64/pWS23) (WHV).
   6884..7287    +  misc_feature   WPRE: woodchuck hepatitis virus posttranscriptional regulatory element
   7345..7404    +  CDS            nef (fragment): NEF_HV1Z2 - Experimental evidence at protein level: Swiss-Prot protein existence level 1. Extracellular Nef protein targets CD4(+) T-lymphocytes for apoptosis by interacting with CXCR4 surface receptors. From Human immunodeficiency virus type 1 group M subtype D (isolate Z2/CDC-Z34) (HIV-1).
   7406..7639    +  LTR            3' LTR (ΔU3): self-inactivating 3' long terminal repeat (LTR) from HIV-1
   7711..7832    +  polyA_signal   SV40 poly(A) signal: SV40 polyadenylation signal
   7851..7872    +  rep_origin     SV40 ori (fragment): SV40 origin of replication
   7872..73      +  rep_origin     SV40 ori (across the origin): SV40 origin of replication
>Addgene plasmid #219199 | SFFV-HOXB3-Brd 256 | addgene full sequence | sequence record 467536 | Addgene NGS Result
ATTTATGCAGAGGCCGAGGCCGCCTCGGCCTCTGAGCTATTCCAGAAGTAGTGAGGAGGCTTTTTTGGAG
GCCTAGGGACGTACCCAATTCGCCCTATAGTGAGTCGTATTACGCGCGCTCACTGGCCGTCGTTTTACAA
CGTCGTGACTGGGAAAACCCTGGCGTTACCCAACTTAATCGCCTTGCAGCACATCCCCCTTTCGCCAGCT
GGCGTAATAGCGAAGAGGCCCGCACCGATCGCCCTTCCCAACAGTTGCGCAGCCTGAATGGCGAATGGG
[124 nt withheld, positions 280-403]
C
[91 nt withheld, positions 405-495]
A
[49 nt withheld, positions 497-545]
CCTTTGACGTTGGAGTCCACGTTCTTT
[37 nt withheld, positions 573-609]
ACCCTATCTCGGTCTATTCTTTTGATTTATAAGGGATTTTGCCGATTTCGGCCTATTGGTTAAAAAATGA
GCTGATTTAACAAAAATTTAACGCGAATTTTAACAAAATATTAACGCTTACAATTTAGGTGGCACTTTTC
GGGGAAATGTGCGCGGAACCCCTATTTGTTTATTTTTCTAAATACATTCAAATATGTATCCGCTCATGAG
ACAATAACCCTGATAAATGCTTCAATAATATTGAAAAAGGAAGAGTATGAGTATTCAACATTTCCGTGTC
GCCCTTATTCCCTTTTTTGCGGCATTTTGCCTTCCTGTTTTTGCTCACCCAGAAACGCTGGTGAAAGTAA
AAGATGCTGAAGATCAGTTGGGTGCACGAGTGGGTTACATCGAACTGGATCTCAACAGCGGTAAGATCCT
TGAGAGTTTTCGCCCCGAAGAACGTTTTCCAATGATGAGCACTTTTAAAGTTCTGCTATGTGGCGCGGTA
TTATCCCGTATTGACGCCGGGCAAGAGCAACTCGGTCGCCGCATACACTATTCTCAGAATGACTTGGTTG
AGTACTCACCAGTCACAGAAAAGCATCTTACGGATGGCATGACAGTAAGAGAATTATGCAGTGCTGCCAT
AACCATGAGTGATAACACTGCGGCCAACTTACTTCTGACAACGATCGGAGGACCGAAGGAGCTAACCGCT
TTTTTGCACAACATGGGGGATCATGTAACTCGCCTTGATCGTTGGGAACCGGAGCTGAATGAAGCCATAC
CAAACGACGAGCGTGACACCACGATGCCTGTAGCAATGGCAACAACGTTGCGCAAACTATTAACTGGCGA
ACTACTTACTCTAGCTTCCCGGCAACAATTAATAGACTGGATGGAGGCGGATAAAGTTGCAGGACCACTT
CTGCGCTCGGCCCTTCCGGCTGGCTGGTTTATTGCTGATAAATCTGGAGCCGGTGAGCGTGGGTCTCGCG
GTATCATTGCAGCACTGGGGCCAGATGGTAAGCCCTCCCGTATCGTAGTTATCTACACGACGGGGAGTCA
GGCAACTATGGATGAACGAAATAGACAGATCGCTGAGATAGGTGCCTCACTGATTAAGCATTGGTAACTG
TCAGACCAAGTTTACTCATATATACTTTAGATTGATTTAAAACTTCATTTTTAATTTAAAAGGATCTAGG
TGAAGATCCTTTTTGATAATCTCATGACCAAAATCCCTTAACGTGAGTTTTCGTTCCACTGAGCGTCAGA
CCCCGTAGAAAAGATCAAAGGATCTTCTTGAGATCCTTTTTTTCTGCGCGTAATCTGCTGCTTGCAAACA
AAAAAACCACCGCTACCAGCGGTGGTTTGTTTGCCGGATCAAGAGCTACCAACTCTTTTTCCGAAGGTAA
CTGGCTTCAGCAGAGCGCAGATACCAAATACTGTTCTTCTAGTGTAGCCGTAGTTAGGCCACCACTTCAA
GAACTCTGTAGCACCGCCTACATACCTCGCTCTGCTAATCCTGTTACCAGTGGCTGCTGCCAGTGGCGAT
AAGTCGTGTCTTACCGGGTTGGACTCAAGACGATAGTTACCGGATAAGGCGCAGCGGTCGGGCTGAACGG
GGGGTTCGTGCACACAGCCCAGCTTGGAGCGAACGACCTACACCGAACTGAGATACCTACAGCGTGAGCT
ATGAGAAAGCGCCACGCTTCCCGAAGGGAGAAAGGCGGACAGGTATCCGGTAAGCGGCAGGGTCGGAACA
GGAGAGCGCACGAGGGAGCTTCCAGGGGGAAACGCCTGGTATCTTTATAGTCCTGTCGGGTTTCGCCACC
TCTGACTTGAGCGTCGATTTTTGTGATGCTCGTCAGGGGGGCGGAGCCTATGGAAAAACGCCAGCAACGC
GGCCTTTTTACGGTTCCTGGCCTTTTGCTGGCCTTTTGCTCACATGTTCTTTCCTGCGTTATCCCCTGAT
TCTGTGGATAACCGTATTACCGCCTTTGAGTGAGCTGATACCGCTCGCCGCAGCCGAACGACCGAGCGCA
GCGAGTCAGTGAGCGAGGAAGCGGAAGAGCGCCCAATACGCAAACCGCCTCTCCCCGCGCGTTGGCCGAT
TCATTAATGCAGCTGGCACGACAGGTTTCCCGACTGGAAAGCGGGCAGTGAGCGCAACGCAATTAATGTG
AGTTAGCTCACTCATTAGGCACCCCAGGCTTTACACTTTATGCTTCCGGCTCGTATGTTGTGTGGAATTG
TGAGCGGATAACAATTTCACACAGGAAACAGCTATGACCATGATTACGCCAAGCGCGCAATTAACCCTCA
CTAAAGGGAACAAAAGCTGGAGCTGCAAGCTTAATGTAGTCTTATGCAATACTCTTGTAGTCTTGCAACA
TGGTAACGATGAGTTAGCAACATGCCTTACAAGGAGAGAAAAAGCACCGTGCATGCCGATTGGTGGAAGT
AAGGTGGTACGATCGTGCCTTATTAGGAAGGCAACAGACGGGTCTGACATGGATTGGACGAACCACTGAA
TTGCCGCATTGCAGAGATATTGTATTTAAGTGCCTAGCTCGATACATAAACGGGTCTCTCTGGTTAGACC
AGATCTGAGCCTGGGAGCTCTCTGGCTAACTAGGGAACCCACTGCTTAAGCCTCAATAAAGCTTGCCTTG
AGTGCTTCAAGTAGTGTGTGCCCGTCTGTTGTGTGACTCTGGTAACTAGAGATCCCTCAGACCCTTTTAG
TCAGTGTGGAAAATCTCTAGCAGTGGCGCCCGAACAGGGACTTGAAAGCGAAAGGGAAACCAGAGGAGCT
CTCTCGACGCAGGACTCGGCTTGCTGAAGCGCGCACGGCAAGAGGCGAGGGGCGGCGACTGGTGAGTACG
CCAAAAATTTTGACTAGCGGAGGCTAGAAGGAGAGAGATGGGTGCGAGAGCGTCAGTATTAAGCGGGGGA
GAATTAGATCGCGATGGGAAAAAATTCGGTTAAGGCCAGGGGGAAAGAAAAAATATAAATTAAAACATAT
AGTATGGGCAAGCAGGGAGCTAGAACGATTCGCAGTTAATCCTGGCCTGTTAGAAACATCAGAAGGCTGT
AGACAAATACTGGGACAGCTACAACCATCCCTTCAGACAGGATCAGAAGAACTTAGATCATTATATAATA
CAGTAGCAACCCTCTATTGTGTGCATCAAAGGATAGAGATAAAAGACACCAAGGAAGCTTTAGACAAGAT
AGAGGAAGAGCAAAACAAAAGTAAGACCACCGCACAGCAAGCGGCCGCTGATCTTCAGACCTGGAGGAGG
AGATATGAGGGACAATTGGAGAAGTGAATTATATAAATATAAAGTAGTAAAAATTGAACCATTAGGAGTA
GCACCCACCAAGGCAAAGAGAAGAGTGGTGCAGAGAGAAAAAAGAGCAGTGGGAATAGGAGCTTTGTTCC
TTGGGTTCTTGGGAGCAGCAGGAAGCACTATGGGCGCAGCGTCAATGACGCTGACGGTACAGGCCAGACA
ATTATTGTCTGGTATAGTGCAGCAGCAGAACAATTTGCTGAGGGCTATTGAGGCGCAACAGCATCTGTTG
CAACTCACAGTCTGGGGCATCAAGCAGCTCCAGGCAAGAATCCTGGCTGTGGAAAGATACCTAAAGGATC
AACAGCTCCTGGGGATTTGGGGTTGCTCTGGAAAACTCATTTGCACCACTGCTGTGCCTTGGAATGCTAG
TTGGAGTAATAAATCTCTGGAACAGATTTGGAATCACACGACCTGGATGGAGTGGGACAGAGAAATTAAC
AATTACACAAGCTTAATACACTCCTTAATTGAAGAATCGCAAAACCAGCAAGAAAAGAATGAACAAGAAT
TATTGGAATTAGATAAATGGGCAAGTTTGTGGAATTGGTTTAACATAACAAATTGGCTGTGGTATATAAA
ATTATTCATAATGATAGTAGGAGGCTTGGTAGGTTTAAGAATAGTTTTTGCTGTACTTTCTATAGTGAAT
AGAGTTAGGCAGGGATATTCACCATTATCGTTTCAGACCCACCTCCCAACCCCGAGGGGACCCGACAGGC
CCGAAGGAATAGAAGAAGAAGGTGGAGAGAGAGACAGAGACAGATCCATTCGATTAGTGAACGGATCTCG
ACGGTATCGGTTAACTTTTAAAAGAAAAGGGGGGATTGGGGGGTACAGTGCAGGGGAAAGAATAGTAGAC
ATAATAGCAACAGACATACAAACTAAAGAATTACAAAAACAAATTACAAAAATTCAAAATTTTATCGATC
ACGAGACTAGCCTCGAGCTGGCTGCAGTAACGCCATTTTGCAAGGCATGGAAAAATACCAAACCAAGAAT
AGAGAAGTTCAGATCAAGGGCGGGTACATGAAAATAGCTAACGTTGGGCCAAACAGGATATCTGCGGTGA
GCAGTTTCGGCCCCGGCCCGGGGCCAAGAACAGATGGTCACCGCAGTTTCGGCCCCGGCCCGAGGCCAAG
AACAGATGGTCCCCAGATATGGCCCAACCCTCAGCAGTTTCTTAAGACCCATCAGATGTTTCCAGGCTCC
CCCAAGGACCTGAAATGACCCTGCGCCTTATTTGAATTAACCAATCAGCCTGCTTCTCGCTTCTGTTCGC
GCGCTTCTGCTTCCCGAGCTCTATAAAAGAGCTCACAACCCCTCACTCGGCGCGCCAGTCCTCCGACAGA
CTGAGTCGGCCGGTCGAATCAAGCTTATCGATACCGTCGACGGATCCGCTAGCCCGCGGTTCGAAATGCA
GAAAGCCACCTACTACGACAACGCCGCGGCTGCTCTCTTCGGAGGCTATTCCTCGTACCCTGGCAGCAAT
GGCTTCGGCTTCGATGTCCCCCCCCAACCCCCATTTCAGGCCGCCACGCACCTGGAGGGCGACTACCAGC
GCTCAGCTTGCTCGCTGCAGTCCCTGGGCAACGCTGCCCCACATGCCAAGAGCAAGGAGCTCAACGGCAG
CTGCATGAGGCCGGGTCTGGCCCCCGAGCCCCTGTCGGCCCCGCCTGGCTCACCCCCGCCCAGTGCCGCA
CCTACCAGTGCCACTAGCAACAGCAGTAATGGGGGCGGGCCCAGCAAAAGTGGTCCCCCAAAGTGCGGTC
CCGGCACCAACTCCACCCTCACCAAACAGATATTCCCCTGGATGAAAGAGTCGAGGCAAACGTCCAAGCT
GAAAAACAACTCCCCCGGCACAGCAGAGGGCTGTGGTGGCGGCGGCGGTGGCGGCGGCGGCGGAGGCAGT
GGTGGCAGCGGGGGCGGTGGCGGCGGCGGCGGGGGAGGGGACAAGAGCCCCCCGGGGTCGGCGGCGTCCA
AGCGGGCGCGGACGGCGTACACGAGCGCGCAGCTGGTGGAGCTGGAGAAGGAGTTCCATTTTAACCGCTA
CCTGTGCCGGCCTCGCCGTGTAGAGATGGCCAACCTGCTGAACCTCAGCGAGCGGCAGATCAAGATCTGG
TTCCAGAACCGGCGCATGAAGTACAAGAAGGACCAGAAGGCCAAGGGATTGGCCTCGTCGTCGGGGGGCC
CATCTCCAGCCGGCAGCCCCCCGCAGCCCATGCAGTCCACGGCCGGCTTCATGAACGCCTTACACTCCAT
GACCCCCAGCTACGAGAGCCCGTCCCCACCCGCCTTCGGTAAAGCCCACCAGAATGCCTACGCGCTGCCC
TCCAACTACCAGCCCCCTCTCAAAGGCTGCGGCGCCCCGCAGAAGTACCCTCCGACCCCGGCGCCCGAGT
ATGAGCCGCACGTCCTCCAAGCCAACGGGGGCGCCTACGGGACGCCCACCATGCAGGGCAGTCCGGTGTA
CGTGGGCGGGGGCGGCTACGCGGATCCGCTGCCGCCCCCTGCCGGCCCCTCCCTCTATGGCCTCAACCAC
CTTTCCCATCACCCTTCCGGGAACCTGGACTACAACGGGGCGCCCCCTATGGCGCCCAGCCAGCACCACG
GACCCTGCGAACCCCACCCCACCTACACAGACCTCTCCTCTCACCACGCGCCTCCTCCTCAGGGTAGAAT
CCAAGAAGCGCCCAAATTAACACACCTGTAGACCGGTCGGATCCCCCGGGCTGCAGGAATTCGAGCATCT
TACCGCCATTTATTCCCATATTTGTTCTGTTTTTCTTGATTTGGGTATACATTTAAATGTTAATAAAACA
AAATGGTGGGGCAATCATTTACATTTTTAGGGATATGTAATTACTAGTTCAGGTGTATTGCCACAAGACA
AACATGTTAAGAAACTTTCCCGTTATTTACGCTCTGTTCCTGTTAATCAACCTCTGGATTACAAAATTTG
TGAAAGATTGACTGATATTCTTAACTATGTTGCTCCTTTTACGCTGTGTGGATATGCTGCTTTAATGCCT
CTGTATCATGCTATTGCTTCCCGTACGGCTTTCGTTTTCTCCTCCTTGTATAAATCCTGGTTGCTGTCTC
TTTATGAGGAGTTGTGGCCCGTTGTCCGTCAACGTGGCGTGGTGTGCTCTGTGTTTGCTGACGCAACCCC
CACTGGCTGGGGCATTGCCACCACCTGTCAACTCCTTTCTGGGACTTTCGCTTTCCCCCTCCCGATCGCC
ACGGCAGAACTCATCGCCGCCTGCCTTGCCCGCTGCTGGACAGGGGCTAGGTTGCTGGGCACTGATAATT
CCGTGGTGTTGTCGGGGAAGCTGACGTCCTTTGCAATTCGATATCAAGCTGTACCTTCTAGATGTACAGG
ACACTAAGCGCTTCTAGACCAATGACTTACAAGGCAGCTGTAGATCTTAGCCACTTTTTAAAAGAAAAGG
GGGGACTGGAAGGGCTAATTCACTCCCAACGAAGACAAGATCTGCTTTTTGCTTGTACTGGGTCTCTCTG
GTTAGACCAGATCTGAGCCTGGGAGCTCTCTGGCTAACTAGGGAACCCACTGCTTAAGCCTCAATAAAGC
TTGCCTTGAGTGCTTCAAGTAGTGTGTGCCCGTCTGTTGTGTGACTCTGGTAACTAGAGATCCCTCAGAC
CCTTTTAGTCAGTGTGGAAAATCTCTAGCAGTAGTAGTTCATGTCATCTTATTATTCAGTATTTATAACT
TGCAAAGAAATGAATATCAGAGAGTGAGAGGAACTTGTTTATTGCAGCTTATAATGGTTACAAATAAAGC
AATAGCATCACAAATTTCACAAATAAAGCATTTTTTTCACTGCATTCTAGTTGTGGTTTGTCCAAACTCA
TCAATGTATCTTATCATGTCTGGCTCTAGCTATCCCGCCCCTAACTCCGCCCATCCCGCCCCTAACTCCG
CCCAGTTCCGCCCATTCTCCGCCCCATGGCTGACTAATTTTTTTT
