>Addgene plasmid #219199 | SFFV-HOXB3-Brd 256 | depositor partial sequence | sequence record 428077 | TF ORF
ATGCAGAAAGCCACCTACTACGACAACGCCGCGGCTGCTCTCTTCGGAGGCTATTCCTCGTACCCTGGCA
GCAATGGCTTCGGCTTCGATGTCCCCCCCCAACCCCCATTTCAGGCCGCCACGCACCTGGAGGGCGACTA
CCAGCGCTCAGCTTGCTCGCTGCAGTCCCTGGGCAACGCTGCCCCACATGCCAAGAGCAAGGAGCTCAAC
GGCAGCTGCATGAGGCCGGGTCTGGCCCCCGAGCCCCTGTCGGCCCCGCCTGGCTCACCCCCGCCCAGTG
CCGCACCTACCAGTGCCACTAGCAACAGCAGTAATGGGGGCGGGCCCAGCAAAAGTGGTCCCCCAAAGTG
CGGTCCCGGCACCAACTCCACCCTCACCAAACAGATATTCCCCTGGATGAAAGAGTCGAGGCAAACGTCC
AAGCTGAAAAACAACTCCCCCGGCACAGCAGAGGGCTGTGGTGGCGGCGGCGGTGGCGGCGGCGGCGGAG
GCAGTGGTGGCAGCGGGGGCGGTGGCGGCGGCGGCGGGGGAGGGGACAAGAGCCCCCCGGGGTCGGCGGC
GTCCAAGCGGGCGCGGACGGCGTACACGAGCGCGCAGCTGGTGGAGCTGGAGAAGGAGTTCCATTTTAAC
CGCTACCTGTGCCGGCCTCGCCGTGTAGAGATGGCCAACCTGCTGAACCTCAGCGAGCGGCAGATCAAGA
TCTGGTTCCAGAACCGGCGCATGAAGTACAAGAAGGACCAGAAGGCCAAGGGATTGGCCTCGTCGTCGGG
GGGCCCATCTCCAGCCGGCAGCCCCCCGCAGCCCATGCAGTCCACGGCCGGCTTCATGAACGCCTTACAC
TCCATGACCCCCAGCTACGAGAGCCCGTCCCCACCCGCCTTCGGTAAAGCCCACCAGAATGCCTACGCGC
TGCCCTCCAACTACCAGCCCCCTCTCAAAGGCTGCGGCGCCCCGCAGAAGTACCCTCCGACCCCGGCGCC
CGAGTATGAGCCGCACGTCCTCCAAGCCAACGGGGGCGCCTACGGGACGCCCACCATGCAGGGCAGTCCG
GTGTACGTGGGCGGGGGCGGCTACGCGGATCCGCTGCCGCCCCCTGCCGGCCCCTCCCTCTATGGCCTCA
ACCACCTTTCCCATCACCCTTCCGGGAACCTGGACTACAACGGGGCGCCCCCTATGGCGCCCAGCCAGCA
CCACGGACCCTGCGAACCCCACCCCACCTACACAGACCTCTCCTCTCACCACGCGCCTCCTCCTCAGGGT
AGAATCCAAGAAGCGCCCAAATTAACACACCTGTAG
