>Addgene plasmid #219199 | SFFV-HOXB3-Brd 256 | depositor partial sequence | sequence record 472944 | Barcode sequence
TGTACAGGACACTAAGCGCT
